>Addgene plasmid #55918 | mRFP1-Actin-7 | depositor partial sequence | sequence record 86824 | insert sequence
GACGTCAGATCCGCTAGCGCTACCGGTCGCCACCATGGCCTCCTCCGAGGACGTCATCAAGGAGTTCATG
CGCTTCAAGGTGCGCATGGAGGGCTCCGTGAACGGCCACGAGTTCGAGATCGAGGGCGAGGGCGAGGGCC
GCCCCTACGAGGGCACCCAGACCGCCAAGCTGAAGGTGACCAAGGGCGGCCCCCTGCCCTTCGCCTGGGA
CATCCTGTCCCCTCAGTTCCAGTACGGCTCCAAGGCCTACGTGAAGCACCCCGCCGACATCCCCGACTAC
TTGAAGCTGTCCTTCCCCGAGGGCTTCAAGTGGGAGCGCGTGATGAACTTCGAGGACGGCGGCGTGGTGA
CCGTGACCCAGGACTCCTCCCTGCAGGACGGCGAGTTCATCTACAAGGTGAAGCTGCGCGGCACCAACTT
CCCCTCCGACGGCCCCGTAATGCAGAAGAAGACCATGGGCTGGGAGGCCTCCACCGAGCGGATGTACCCC
GAGGACGGCGCCCTGAAGGGCGAGATCAAGATGAGGCTGAAGCTGAAGGACGGCGGCCACTACGACGCCG
AGGTCAAGACCACCTACATGGCCAAGAAGCCCGTGCAGCTGCCCGGCGCCTACAAGACCGACATCAAGCT
GGACATCACCTCCCACAACGAGGACTACACCATCGTGGAACAGTACGAGCGCGCCGAGGGCCGCCACTCC
ACCGGCGCCTCCGGACTCAGATCTCGAGCTATGGATGATGATATCGCCGCGCTCGTCGTCGACAACGGCT
CCGGCATGTGCAAGGCCGGCTTCGCGGGCGACGATGCCCCCCGGGCCGTCTTCCCCTCCATCGTGGGGCG
CCCCAGGCACCAGGGCGTGATGGTGGGCATGGGTCAGAAGGATTCCTATGTGGGCGACGAGGCCCAGAGC
AAGAGAGGCATCCTCACCCTGAAGTACCCCATCGAGCACGGCATCGTCACCAACTGGGACGACATGGAGA
AAATCTGGCACCACACCTTCTACAATGAGCTGCGTGTGGCTCCCGAGGAGCACCCCGTGCTGCTGACCGA
GGCCCCCCTGAACCCCAAGGCCAACCGCGAGAAGATGACCCAGATCATGTTTGAGACCTTCAACACCCCA
GCCATGTACGTTGCTATCCAGGCTGTGCTATCCCTGTACGCCTCTGGCCGTACCACTGGCATCGTGATGG
ACTCCGGTGACGGGGTCACCCACACTGTGCCCATCTACGAGGGGTATGCCCTCCCCCATGCCATCCTGCG
TCTGGACCTGGCTGGCCGGGACCTGACTGACTACCTCATGAAGATCCTCACCGAGCGCGGCTACAGCTTC
ACCACCACGGCCGAGCGGGAAATCGTGCGTGACATTAAGGAGAAGCTGTGCTACGTCGCCCTGGACTTCG
AGCAAGAGATGGCCACGGCTGCTTCCAGCTCCTCCCTGGAGAAGAGCTACGAGCTGCCTGACGGCCAGGT
CATCACCATTGGCAATGAGCGGTTCCGCTGCCCTGAGGCACTCTTCCAGCCTTCCTTCCTGGGCATGGAG
TCCTGTGGCATCCACGAAACTACCTTCAACTCCATCATGAAGTGTGACGTGGACATCCGCAAAGACCTGT
ACGCCAACACAGTGCTGTCTGGCGGCACCACCATGTACCCTGGCATTGCCGACAGGATGCAGAAGGAGAT
CACTGCCCTGGCACCCAGCACAATGAAGATCAAGATCATTGCTCCTCCTGAGCGCAAGTACTCCGTGTGG
ATCGGCGGCTCCATCCTGGCCTCGCTGTCCACCTTCCAGCAGATGTGGATCAGCAAGCAGGAGTATGACG
AGTCCGGCCCCTCCATCGTCCACCGCAAATGCTTCTAGGGATCCACCGGATCTAGATAACTGATCATAAT
CAGCCATACCACATTGAGA
