>Addgene plasmid #55918 | mRFP1-Actin-7 | addgene partial sequence | sequence record 114493 | DsRed1-C 5'-AGCTGGACATCACCTCCCACAACG-3'
CGCCGAGGGCCGCCACTCCACCGGCGCCTCCGGACTCAGATCTCGAGCTATGGATGATGATATCGCCGCG
CTCGTCGTCGACAACGGCTCCGGCATGTGCAAGGCCGGCTTCGCGGGCGACGATGCCCCCCGGGCCGTCT
TCCCCTCCATCGTGGGGCGCCCCAGGCACCAGGGCGTGATGGTGGGCATGGGTCAGAAGGATTCCTATGT
GGGCGACGAGGCCCAGAGCAAGAGAGGCATCCTCACCCTGAAGTACCCCATCGAGCACGGCATCGTCACC
AACTGGGACGACATGGAGAAAATCTGGCACCACACCTTCTACAATGAGCTGCGTGTGGCTCCCGAGGAGC
ACCCCGTGCTGCTGACCGAGGCCCCCCTGAACCCCAAGGCCAACCGCGAGAAGATGACCCAGATCATGTT
TGAGACCTTCAACACCCCAGCCATGTACGTTGCTATCCAGGCTGTGCTATCCCTGTACGCCTCTGGCCGT
ACCACTGGCATCGTGATGGACTCCGGTGACGGGGTCACCCACACTGTGCCCATCTACGAGGGGTATGCCC
TCCCCCATGCCATCCTGCGTCTGGACCTGGCTGGCCGGGACCTGACTGACTACCTCATGAAGATCCTCAC
CGAGCGCGGCTACAGCTTCACCACCACGGCCGAGCGGGAAATCGTGCGTGACATTAAGGAGAAGCTGTGC
TACGTCGCCCTGGACTTCGAGCAAGAGATGGCCACGGCTGCTTCCAGCTCCTCCCTGGAGAAGAGCTACG
AGCTGCCTGA
