[The description below was written by a language model from this plasmid's Addgene catalogue record.]
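Description:
mRFP1-Actin-7 is a mammalian expression plasmid that produces human beta-actin (ACTB, corresponding to the reference transcript for cytoplasmic actin) fused to the monomeric red fluorescent protein mRFP1. It is built on an mRFP1 backbone of about 4.75 kb without the insert. It is maintained in E. coli as a high-copy plasmid under kanamycin selection, and it carries a neomycin resistance marker, so transfected mammalian cells can be selected with G418 to obtain stable lines. The record does not name the origin of replication or provide a feature table, so the detailed layout of the backbone is not documented here.

Expression of the fusion is driven by the CMV promoter, a strong constitutive promoter in most mammalian cell types. The listed 3′ sequencing primer anneals in an SV40 polyadenylation region, which implies that an SV40 polyA signal terminates the transcript. The construct name suggests that mRFP1 sits at the amino terminus of actin, with the "7" plausibly referring to a linker length. However, the record does not state the tag orientation, linker composition or cloning method, so these points should be confirmed from the sequence.

The stated purpose is subcellular localization. The tagged actin incorporates into the endogenous actin cytoskeleton, so filamentous structures such as stress fibres, lamellipodia and cortical actin can be viewed in live or fixed cells by fluorescence microscopy. The reporter has recorded excitation and emission maxima of 584 nm and 607 nm. This red emission makes the construct suitable for multicolour imaging alongside green or cyan fluorescent fusions.
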