Addgene plasmid #55918: mRFP1-Actin-7
Purpose: Localization: Actin, Excitation: 584, Emission: 607
Depositing lab: Michael Davidson. Depositing organization: Florida State University, Tallahassee.
Backbone
  Vector backbone: mRFP1
  Backbone size w/o insert (bp): 4750
  Vector type: Mammalian Expression
  Selectable markers: Neomycin (select with G418)
Growth in bacteria
  Bacterial resistance: Kanamycin, 50 μg/mL
  Growth temperature: 37°C
  Growth strain: DH5alpha
  Copy number: High Copy
Gene/Insert
  Gene/Insert name: Actin (alt name: NM_001101.3)
  Species: H. sapiens (human)
  Entrez Gene: ACTB (a.k.a. BKRNS, BNS, BRWS1, CSMH, DDS1, PS1TP5BP1, THC8)
  Promoter: CMV
  Tag / fusion protein: mRFP1
  Cloning method: Unknown
  Sequencing primers: 5′ CMV-F; 3′ SV40pA-R
Terms and licenses: Academic/Nonprofit Terms; Industry Terms: Not Available to Industry
Depositor comments: . Excitation = 584; Emission = 607
How to cite: mRFP1-Actin-7 was a gift from Michael Davidson (Addgene plasmid # 55918 ; http://n2t.net/addgene:55918 ; RRID:Addgene_55918)
